>Addgene plasmid #116634 | pHAGE-PTEN-R335* | addgene full sequence | sequence record 252780 | Addgene NGS Result
TGGAAGGGCTAATTCACTCCCAAAGAAGACAAGATATCCTTGATCTGTGGATCTACCACACACAAGGCTA
CTTCCCTGATTAGCAGAACTACACACCAGGGCCAGGGGTCAGATATCCACTGACCTTTGGATGGTGCTAC
AAGCTAGTACCAGTTGAGCCAGATAAGGTAGAAGAGGCCAATAAAGGAGAGAACACCAGCTTGTTACACC
CTGTGAGCCTGCATGGGATGGATGACCCGGAGAGAGAAGTGTTAGAGTGGAGGTTTGACAGCCGCCTAGC
ATTTCATCACGTGGCCCGAGAGCTGCATCCGGAGTACTTCAAGAACTGCTGATATCGAGCTTGCTACAAG
GGACTTTCCGCTGGGGACTTTCCAGGGAGGCGTGGCCTGGGCGGGACTGGGGAGTGGCGAGCCCTCAGAT
CCTGCATATAAGCAGCTGCTTTTTGCCTGTACTGGGTCTCTCTGGTTAGACCAGATCTGAGCCTGGGAGC
TCTCTGGCTAACTAGGGAACCCACTGCTTAAGCCTCAATAAAGCTTGCCTTGAGTGCTTCAAGTAGTGTG
TGCCCGTCTGTTGTGTGACTCTGGTAACTAGAGATCCCTCAGACCCTTTTAGTCAGTGTGGAAAATCTCT
AGCAGTGGCGCCCGAACAGGGACTTGAAAGCGAAAGGGAAACCAGAGGAGCTCTCTCGACGCAGGACTCG
GCTTGCTGAAGCGCGCACGGCAAGAGGCGAGGGGCGGCGACTGGTGAGTACGCCAAAAATTTTGACTAGC
GGAGGCTAGAAGGAGAGAGATGGGTGCGAGAGCGTCAGTATTAAGCGGGGGAGAATTAGATCGCGATGGG
AAAAAATTCGGTTAAGGCCAGGGGGAAAGAAAAAATATAAATTAAAACATATAGTATGGGCAAGCAGGGA
GCTAGAACGATTCGCAGTTAATCCTGGCCTGTTAGAAACATCAGAAGGCTGTAGACAAATACTGGGACAG
CTACAACCATCCCTTCAGACAGGATCAGAAGAACTTAGATCATTATATAATACAGTAGCAACCCTCTATT
GTGTGCATCAAAGGATAGAGATAAAAGACACCAAGGAAGCTTTAGACAAGATAGAGGAAGAGCAAAACAA
AAGTAAGACCACCGCACAGCAAGCGGCCGGCCGCTGATCTTCAGACCTGGAGGAGGAGATATGAGGGACA
ATTGGAGAAGTGAATTATATAAATATAAAGTAGTAAAAATTGAACCATTAGGAGTAGCACCCACCAAGGC
AAAGAGAAGAGTGGTGCAGAGAGAAAAAAGAGCAGTGGGAATAGGAGCTTTGTTCCTTGGGTTCTTGGGA
GCAGCAGGAAGCACTATGGGCGCAGCGTCAATGACGCTGACGGTACAGGCCAGACAATTATTGTCTGGTA
TAGTGCAGCAGCAGAACAATTTGCTGAGGGCTATTGAGGCGCAACAGCATCTGTTGCAACTCACAGTCTG
GGGCATCAAGCAGCTCCAGGCAAGAATCCTGGCTGTGGAAAGATACCTAAAGGATCAACAGCTCCTGGGG
ATTTGGGGTTGCTCTGGAAAACTCATTTGCACCACTGCTGTGCCTTGGAATGCTAGTTGGAGTAATAAAT
CTCTGGAACAGATTTGGAATCACACGACCTGGATGGAGTGGGACAGAGAAATTAACAATTACACAAGCTT
AATACACTCCTTAATTGAAGAATCGCAAAACCAGCAAGAAAAGAATGAACAAGAATTATTGGAATTAGAT
AAATGGGCAAGTTTGTGGAATTGGTTTAACATAACAAATTGGCTGTGGTATATAAAATTATTCATAATGA
TAGTAGGAGGCTTGGTAGGTTTAAGAATAGTTTTTGCTGTACTTTCTATAGTGAATAGAGTTAGGCAGGG
ATATTCACCATTATCGTTTCAGACCCACCTCCCAACCCCGAGGGGACCCGACAGGCCCGAAGGAATAGAA
GAAGAAGGTGGAGAGAGAGACAGAGACAGATCCATTCGATTAGTGAACGGATCTCGACGGTATCGCCGAA
TTCACAAATGGCAGTATTCATCCACAATTTTAAAAGAAAAGGGGGGATTGGGGGGTACAGTGCAGGGGAA
AGAATAGTAGACATAATAGCAACAGACATACAAACTAAAGAATTACAAAAACAAATTACAAAAATTCAAA
ATTTTCGGGTTTATTACAGGGACAGCAGAGATCCAGTTTGGACTAGTCGTGAGGCTCCGGTGCCCGTCAG
TGGGCAGAGCGCACATCGCCCACAGTCCCCGAGAAGTTGGGGGGAGGGGTCGGCAATTGAACCGGTGCCT
AGAGAAGGTGGCGCGGGGTAAACTGGGAAAGTGATGTCGTGTACTGGCTCCGCCTTTTTCCCGAGGGTGG
GGGAGAACCGTATATAAGTGCAGTAGTCGCCGTGAACGTTCTTTTTCGCAACGGGTTTGCCGCCAGAACA
CAGGTAAGTGCCGTGTGTGGTTCCCGCGGGCCTGGCCTCTTTACGGGTTATGGCCCTTGCGTGCCTTGAA
TTACTTCCACCTGGCTGCAGTACGTGATTCTTGATCCCGAGCTTCGGGTTGGAAGTGGGTGGGAGAGTTC
GAGGCCTTGCGCTTAAGGAGCCCCTTCGCCTCGTGCTTGAGTTGAGGCCTGGCCTGGGCGCTGGGGCCGC
CGCGTGCGAATCTGGTGGCACCTTCGCGCCTGTCTCGCTGCTTTCGATAAGTCTCTAGCCATTTAAAATT
TTTGATGACCTGCTGCGACGCTTTTTTTCTGGCAAGATAGTCTTGTAAATGCGGGCCAAGATCTGCACAC
TGGTATTTCGGTTTTTGGGGCCGCGGGCGGCGACGGGGCCCGTGCGTCCCAGCGCACATGTTCGGCGAGG
CGGGGCCTGCGAGCGCGGCCACCGAGAATCGGACGGGGGTAGTCTCAAGCTGGCCGGCCTGCTCTGGTGC
CTGGCCTCGCGCCGCCGTGTATCGCCCCGCCCTGGGCGGCAAGGCTGGCCCGGTCGGCACCAGTTGCGTG
AGCGGAAAGATGGCCGCTTCCCGGCCCTGCTGCAGGGAGCTCAAAATGGAGGACGCGGCGCTCGGGAGAG
CGGGCGGGTGAGTCACCCACACAAAGGAAAAGGGCCTTTCCGTCCTCAGCCGTCGCTTCATGTGACTCCA
CGGAGTACCGGGCGCCGTCCAGGCACCTCGATTAGTTCTCGAGCTTTTGGAGTACGTCGTCTTTAGGTTG
GGGGGAGGGGTTTTATGCGATGGAGTTTCCCCACACTGAGTGGGTGGAGACTGAAGTTAGGCCAGCTTGG
CACTTGATGTAATTCTCCTTGGAATTTGCCCTTTTTGAGTTTGGATCTTGGTTCATTCTCAAGCCTCAGA
CAGTGGTTCAAAGTTTTTTTCTTCCATTTCAGGTGTCGTGAAGCGGCCCTGCAGATATCAACAAGTTTGT
ACAAAAAAGCAGGCACCATGACAGCCATCATCAAAGAGATCGTTAGCAGAAACAAAAGGAGATATCAAGA
GGATGGATTCGACTTAGACTTGACCTATATTTATCCAAACATTATTGCTATGGGATTTCCTGCAGAAAGA
CTTGAAGGCGTATACAGGAACAATATTGATGATGTAGTAAGGTTTTTGGATTCAAAGCATAAAAACCATT
ACAAGATATACAATCTTTGTGCTGAAAGACATTATGACACCGCCAAATTTAATTGCAGAGTTGCACAATA
TCCTTTTGAAGACCATAACCCACCACAGCTAGAACTTATCAAACCCTTTTGTGAAGATCTTGACCAATGG
CTAAGTGAAGATGACAATCATGTTGCAGCAATTCACTGTAAAGCTGGAAAGGGACGAACTGGTGTAATGA
TATGTGCATATTTATTACATCGGGGCAAATTTTTAAAGGCACAAGAGGCCCTAGATTTCTATGGGGAAGT
AAGGACCAGAGACAAAAAGGGAGTAACTATTCCCAGTCAGAGGCGCTATGTGTATTATTATAGCTACCTG
TTAAAGAATCATCTGGATTATAGACCAGTGGCACTGTTGTTTCACAAGATGATGTTTGAAACTATTCCAA
TGTTCAGTGGCGGAACTTGCAATCCTCAGTTTGTGGTCTGCCAGCTAAAGGTGAAGATATATTCCTCCAA
TTCAGGACCCACACGACGGGAAGACAAGTTCATGTACTTTGAGTTCCCTCAGCCGTTACCTGTGTGTGGT
GATATCAAAGTAGAGTTCTTCCACAAACAGAACAAGATGCTAAAAAAGGACAAAATGTTTCACTTTTGGG
TAAATACATTCTTCATACCAGGACCAGAGGAAACCTCAGAAAAAGTAGAAAATGGAAGTCTATGTGATCA
AGAAATCGATAGCATTTGCAGTATAGAGCGTGCAGATAATGACAAGGAATATCTAGTACTTACTTTAACA
AAAAATGATCTTGACAAAGCAAATAAAGACAAAGCCAACTGATACTTTTCTCCAAATTTTAAGGTGAAGC
TGTACTTCACAAAAACAGTAGAGGAGCCGTCAAATCCAGAGGCTAGCAGTTCAACTTCTGTAACACCAGA
TGTTAGTGACAATGAACCTGATCATTATAGATATTCTGACACCACTGACTCTGATCCAGAGAATGAACCT
TTTGATGAAGATCAGCATACACAAATTACAAAAGTCTAGAACCCAGCTTTCTTGTACAAAGTGGTTGATA
TCCAGCACAGTGGCGGCCGCTCGAGTCTAGAGGGCCCGCGGTTCGAAGGTAAGCCTATCCCTAACCCTCT
CCTCGGTCTCGATTCTACGCGTACCGGTTAGTAATGAGATCCCTCCCCCCCCCCTAACGTTACTGGCCGA
AGCCGCTTGGAATAAGGCCGGTGTGCGTTTGTCTATATGTTATTTTCCACCATATTGCCGTCTTTTGGCA
ATGTGAGGGCCCGGAAACCTGGCCCTGTCTTCTTGACGAGCATTCCTAGGGGTCTTTCCCCTCTCGCCAA
AGGAATGCAAGGTCTGTTGAATGTCGTGAAGGAAGCAGTTCCTCTGGAAGCTTCTTGAAGACAAACAACG
TCTGTAGCGACCCTTTGCAGGCAGCGGAACCCCCCACCTGGCGACAGGTGCCTCTGCGGCCAAAAGCCAC
GTGTATAAGATACACCTGCAAAGGCGGCACAACCCCAGTGCCACGTTGTGAGTTGGATAGTTGTGGAAAG
AGTCAAATGGCTCTCCTCAAGCGTATTCAACAAGGGGCTGAAGGATGCCCAGAAGGTACCCCATTGTATG
GGATCTGATCTGGGGCCTCGGTGCACATGCTTTACATGTGTTTAGTCGAGGTTAAAAAAACGTCTAGGCC
CCCCGAACCACGGGGACGTGGTTTTCCTTTGAAAAACACGATGATAATATGGCCACACATATGACCGAGT
ACAAGCCCACGGTGCGCCTCGCCACCCGCGACGACGTCCCCAGGGCCGTACGCACCCTCGCCGCCGCGTT
CGCCGACTACCCCGCCACGCGCCACACCGTCGATCCGGACCGCCACATCGAGCGGGTCACCGAGCTGCAA
GAACTCTTCCTCACGCGCGTCGGGCTCGACATCGGCAAGGTGTGGGTCGCGGACGACGGCGCCGCGGTGG
CGGTCTGGACCACGCCGGAGAGCGTCGAAGCGGGGGCGGTGTTCGCCGAGATCGGCCCGCGCATGGCCGA
GTTGAGCGGTTCCCGGCTGGCCGCGCAGCAACAGATGGAAGGCCTCCTGGCGCCGCACCGGCCCAAGGAG
CCCGCGTGGTTCCTGGCCACCGTCGGCGTCTCGCCCGACCACCAGGGCAAGGGTCTGGGCAGCGCCGTCG
TGCTCCCCGGAGTGGAGGCGGCCGAGCGCGCCGGGGTGCCCGCCTTCCTGGAGACCTCCGCGCCCCGCAA
CCTCCCCTTCTACGAGCGGCTCGGCTTCACCGTCACCGCCGACGTCGAGGTGCCCGAAGGACCGCGCACC
TGGTGCATGACCCGCAAGCCCGGTGCCTAAATCGATAGATCCTAATCAACCTCTGGATTACAAAATTTGT
GAAAGATTGACTGGTATTCTTAACTATGTTGCTCCTTTTACGCTATGTGGATACGCTGCTTTAATGCCTT
TGTATCATGCTATTGCTTCCCGTATGGCTTTCATTTTCTCCTCCTTGTATAAATCCTGGTTGCTGTCTCT
TTATGAGGAGTTGTGGCCCGTTGTCAGGCAACGTGGCGTGGTGTGCACTGTGTTTGCTGACGCAACCCCC
ACTGGTTGGGGCATTGCCACCACCTGTCAGCTCCTTTCCGGGACTTTCGCTTTCCCCCTCCCTATTGCCA
CGGCGGAACTCATCGCCGCCTGCCTTGCCCGCTGCTGGACAGGGGCTCGGCTGTTGGGCACTGACAATTC
CGTGGTGTTGTCGGGGAAATCATCGTCCTTTCCTTGGCTGCTCGCCTGTGTTGCCACCTGGATTCTGCGC
GGGACGTCCTTCTGCTACGTCCCTTCGGCCCTCAATCCAGCGGACCTTCCTTCCCGCGGCCTGCTGCCGG
CTCTGCGGCCTCTTCCGCGTCTTCGCCTTCGCCCTCAGACGAGTCGGATCTCCCTTTGGGCCGCCTCCCC
GCCTGAGATCCTTTAAGACCAATGACTTACAAGGCAGCTGTAGATCTTAGCCACTTTTTAAAAGAAAAGG
GGGGACTGGAAGGGCTAATTCACTCCCAACGAAGACAAGATCTGCTTTTTGCTTGTACTGGGTCTCTCTG
GTTAGACCAGATCTGAGCCTGGGAGCTCTCTGGCTAACTAGGGAACCCACTGCTTAAGCCTCAATAAAGC
TTGCCTTGAGTGCTTCAAGTAGTGTGTGCCCGTCTGTTGTGTGACTCTGGTAACTAGAGATCCCTCAGAC
CCTTTTAGTCAGTGTGGAAAATCTCTAGCAGTAGTAGTTCATGTCATCTTATTATTCAGTATTTATAACT
TGCAAAGAAATGAATATCAGAGAGTGAGAGGCCCGGGTTAATTAAGGAAAGGGCTAGATCATTCTTGAAG
ACGAAAGGGCCTCGTGATACGCCTATTTTTATAGGTTAATGTCATGATAATAATGGTTTCTTAGACGTCA
GGTGGCACTTTTCGGGGAAATGTGCGCGGAACCCCTATTTGTTTATTTTTCTAAATACATTCAAATATGT
ATCCGCTCATGAGACAATAACCCTGATAAATGCTTCAATAATATTGAAAAAGGAAGAGTATGAGTATTCA
ACATTTCCGTGTCGCCCTTATTCCCTTTTTTGCGGCATTTTGCCTTCCTGTTTTTGCTCACCCAGAAACG
CTGGTGAAAGTAAAAGATGCTGAAGATCAGTTGGGTGCACGAGTGGGTTACATCGAACTGGATCTCAACA
GCGGTAAGATCCTTGAGAGTTTTCGCCCCGAAGAACGTTTTCCAATGATGAGCACTTTTAAAGTTCTGCT
ATGTGGCGCGGTATTATCCCGTGTTGACGCCGGGCAAGAGCAACTCGGTCGCCGCATACACTATTCTCAG
AATGACTTGGTTGAGTACTCACCAGTCACAGAAAAGCATCTTACGGATGGCATGACAGTAAGAGAATTAT
GCAGTGCTGCCATAACCATGAGTGATAACACTGCGGCCAACTTACTTCTGACAACGATCGGAGGACCGAA
GGAGCTAACCGCTTTTTTGCACAACATGGGGGATCATGTAACTCGCCTTGATCGTTGGGAACCGGAGCTG
AATGAAGCCATACCAAACGACGAGCGTGACACCACGATGCCTGTAGCAATGGCAACAACGTTGCGCAAAC
TATTAACTGGCGAACTACTTACTCTAGCTTCCCGGCAACAATTAATAGACTGGATGGAGGCGGATAAAGT
TGCAGGACCACTTCTGCGCTCGGCCCTTCCGGCTGGCTGGTTTATTGCTGATAAATCTGGAGCCGGTGAG
CGTGGGTCTCGCGGTATCATTGCAGCACTGGGGCCAGATGGTAAGCCCTCCCGTATCGTAGTTATCTACA
CGACGGGGAGTCAGGCAACTATGGATGAACGAAATAGACAGATCGCTGAGATAGGTGCCTCACTGATTAA
GCATTGGTAACTGTCAGACCAAGTTTACTCATATATACTTTAGATTGATTTAAAACTTCATTTTTAATTT
AAAAGGATCTAGGTGAAGATCCTTTTTGATAATCTCATGACCAAAATCCCTTAACGTGAGTTTTCGTTCC
ACTGAGCGTCAGACCCCGTAGAAAAGATCAAAGGATCTTCTTGAGATCCTTTTTTTCTGCGCGTAATCTG
CTGCTTGCAAACAAAAAAACCACCGCTACCAGCGGTGGTTTGTTTGCCGGATCAAGAGCTACCAACTCTT
TTTCCGAAGGTAACTGGCTTCAGCAGAGCGCAGATACCAAATACTGTTCTTCTAGTGTAGCCGTAGTTAG
GCCACCACTTCAAGAACTCTGTAGCACCGCCTACATACCTCGCTCTGCTAATCCTGTTACCAGTGGCTGC
TGCCAGTGGCGATAAGTCGTGTCTTACCGGGTTGGACTCAAGACGATAGTTACCGGATAAGGCGCAGCGG
TCGGGCTGAACGGGGGGTTCGTGCACACAGCCCAGCTTGGAGCGAACGACCTACACCGAACTGAGATACC
TACAGCGTGAGCTATGAGAAAGCGCCACGCTTCCCGAAGGGAGAAAGGCGGACAGGTATCCGGTAAGCGG
CAGGGTCGGAACAGGAGAGCGCACGAGGGAGCTTCCAGGGGGAAACGCCTGGTATCTTTATAGTCCTGTC
GGGTTTCGCCACCTCTGACTTGAGCGTCGATTTTTGTGATGCTCGTCAGGGGGGCGGAGCCTATGGAAAA
ACGCCAGCAACGCGGCCTTTTTACGGTTCCTGGCCTTTTGCTGGCCTTTTGCTCACATGTTCTTTCCTGC
GTTATCCCCTGATTCTGTGGATAACCGTATTACCGCCTTTGAGTGAGCTGATACCGCTCGCCGCAGCCGA
ACGACCGAGCGCAGCGAGTCAGTGAGCGAGGAAGCGGAAGAGCGCCCAATACGCAAACCGCCTCTCCCCG
CGCGTTGGCCGATTCATTAATGCAGCAAGCTCATGGCTGACTAATTTTTTTTATTTATGCAGAGGCCGAG
GCCGCCTCGGCCTCTGAGCTATTCCAGAAGTAGTGAGGAGGCTTTTTTGGAGGCCTAGGCTTTTGCAAAA
AGCTCCCCGTGGCACGACAGGTTTCCCGACTGGAAAGCGGGCAGTGAGCGCAACGCAATTAATGTGAGTT
AGCTCACTCATTAGGCACCCCAGGCTTTACACTTTATGCTTCCGGCTCGTATGTTGTGTGGAATTGTGAG
CGGATAACAATTTCACACAGGAAACAGCTATGACATGATTACGAATTTCACAAATAAAGCATTTTTTTCA
CTGCATTCTAGTTGTGGTTTGTCCAAACTCATCAATGTATCTTATCATGTCTGGATCAACTGGATAACTC
AAGCTAACCAAAATCATCCCAAACTTCCCACCCCATACCCTATTACCACTGCCAATTACCTGTGGTTTCA
TTTACTCTAAACCTGTGATTCCTCTGAATTATTTTCATTTTAAAGAAATTGTATTTGTTAAATATGTACT
ACAAACTTAGTAGT
Features (pLannotate 1.2.2; 27 found; start..end, strand, type, name):
    377..634     +  LTR            5' LTR (truncated): truncated 5' long terminal repeat (LTR) from HIV-1
    681..806     +  misc_feature   HIV-1 Ψ: packaging signal of human immunodeficiency virus type 1
    790..1128    +  CDS            HIV-1 gag (fragment): gag protein from human immunodeficiency virus 1; gag
   1303..1536    +  misc_feature   RRE: The Rev response element (RRE) of HIV-1 allows for Rev-dependent mRNA export from the nucleus to the cytoplasm.
   1913..2013    +  CDS            Rev (fragment): human immunodeficiency virus 1 (HIV-1) Rev protein; rev; enhances nuclear export of unspliced and incompletely spliced viral mRNAs
   2058..2175    +  misc_feature   cPPT/CTS: central polypurine tract and central termination sequence of HIV-1
   2223..3401    +  promoter       EF-1α promoter: strong constitutive promoter for human elongation factor EF-1α
   3422..3442    +  protein_bind   attB1: mutant version of attB; core recombination site for the Gateway® BP reaction BP Clonase™
   3448..4656    +  CDS            PTEN: PTEN_HUMAN - Also known as MMAC1, TEP1. Experimental evidence at protein level: Swiss-Prot protein existence level 1. [Isoform alpha]: Functional kinase, like isoform 1 it antagonizes the PI3K-AKT/PKB signaling pathway. Plays a role in mitochondrial energetic metabolism by promoting COX activity and ATP production, via collaboration with isoform 1 in increasing protein levels of PINK1. From Homo sapiens (Human).
   4661..4685    -  protein_bind   attB2: mutant version of attB; recombination site for the Gateway® BP reaction BP Clonase™
   4738..4779    +  CDS            V5 tag: epitope tag from simian virus 5
   4905..5367    +  misc_feature   IRES: internal ribosome entry site (IRES) of the encephalomyocarditis virus (EMCV)
   5381..5978    +  CDS            PuroR (fragment): puromycin N-acetyltransferase; pac from Streptomyces; confers resistance to puromycin
   5994..6582    +  misc_feature   WPRE: woodchuck hepatitis virus posttranscriptional regulatory element
   6590..6655    +  CDS            nef (fragment): NEF_HV1Z2 - Experimental evidence at protein level: Swiss-Prot protein existence level 1. Extracellular Nef protein targets CD4(+) T-lymphocytes for apoptosis by interacting with CXCR4 surface receptors. From Human immunodeficiency virus type 1 group M subtype D (isolate Z2/CDC-Z34) (HIV-1).
   6657..6890    +  LTR            3' LTR (ΔU3): self-inactivating 3' long terminal repeat (LTR) from HIV-1
   7095..7199    +  promoter       AmpR promoter: bla
   7200..8060    +  CDS            AmpR: β-lactamase; bla; confers resistance to ampicillin, carbenicillin, and related antibiotics
   8231..8819    +  rep_origin     ori: high-copy-number ColE1/pMB1/pBR322/pUC origin of replication
   9002..9056    +  CDS            lacI (fragment): lac repressor; lacI; The lac repressor binds to the lac operator to inhibit transcription in E. coli. This inhibition can be relieved by adding lactose or isopropyl-β-D-thiogalactopyranoside (IPTG).
   9062..9155    +  rep_origin     SV40 ori (fragment): SV40 origin of replication
   9180..9217    +  CDS            lacI (fragment): lac repressor; lacI; The lac repressor binds to the lac operator to inhibit transcription in E. coli. This inhibition can be relieved by adding lactose or isopropyl-β-D-thiogalactopyranoside (IPTG).
   9230..9251    +  protein_bind   CAP binding site: CAP binding activates transcription in the presence of cAMP. E. coli catabolite activator protein
   9266..9296    +  promoter       lac promoter: promoter for the E. coli lac operon
   9304..9320    +  protein_bind   lac operator: The lac repressor binds to the lac operator to inhibit transcription in E. coli. This inhibition can be relieved by adding lactose or isopropyl-β-D-thiogalactopyranoside (IPTG). lac repressor encoded by lacI
   9354..9437    +  polyA_signal   SV40 poly(A) signal (fragment): SV40 polyadenylation signal
   9604..329     +  CDS            nef (fragment) (across the origin): NEF_HV1BR - Experimental evidence at protein level: Swiss-Prot protein existence level 1. Extracellular Nef protein targets CD4(+) T-lymphocytes for apoptosis by interacting with CXCR4 surface receptors (PubMed:14990729). From Human immunodeficiency virus type 1 group M subtype B (isolate BRU/LAI) (HIV-1).
