[The description below was written by a language model from this plasmid's Addgene catalogue record and pLannotate feature annotations shown in this document.]
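Description:
pHAGE-PTEN-R335* is a lentiviral expression plasmid built on the HIV-1-derived pHAGE backbone, carrying a human PTEN open reading frame with the nonsense mutation R335*. It is propagated in E. coli through a high-copy ColE1/pUC-type origin and selected with ampicillin via the β-lactamase gene. The viral portion contains a truncated 5' LTR, the Ψ packaging signal with an adjoining gag fragment, the Rev response element for Rev-dependent nuclear export of the genomic RNA, the cPPT/CTS element that aids nuclear import in transduced cells, and a ΔU3 self-inactivating 3' LTR. The plasmid therefore acts as a transfer vector that needs packaging and envelope functions supplied in trans.

Between the LTRs, the constitutive human EF-1α promoter drives the PTEN sequence, which was introduced by Gateway cloning and is flanked by attB1 and attB2 sites. The annotated PTEN feature spans the full-length coding region, but the R335* stop codon should end translation early, giving a C-terminally truncated protein. For the same reason, the V5 epitope tag downstream of attB2 would not be expected to be fused to the product. An EMCV IRES follows and allows translation of puromycin N-acetyltransferase from the same transcript, so transduced mammalian cells can be selected with puromycin. A WPRE enhances transcript expression. Small lac, SV40 and nef fragments annotated elsewhere appear to be backbone remnants. The construct belongs to a collection made for systematic functional annotation of somatic cancer mutations and serves for stable expression of this PTEN variant to assess its functional consequences.
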