Addgene plasmid #116634: pHAGE-PTEN-R335*
Purpose: Lentiviral expression of PTEN R335*
Depositing lab: Gordon Mills & Kenneth Scott. Depositing organization: Baylor College of Medicine. Publication: Systematic Functional Annotation of Somatic Mutations in Cancer. Ng PK, Li J, Jeong KJ, Shao S, Chen H, Tsang YH, Sengupta S, Wang Z, Bhavana VH, Tran R, Soewito S, Minussi DC, Moreno D, Kong K, Dogruluk T, Lu H, Gao J, Tokheim C, Zhou DC, Johnson AM, Zeng J, Ip CKM, Ju Z, Wester M, Yu S, Li Y, Vellano CP, Schultz N, Karchin R, Ding L, Lu Y, Cheung LWT, Chen K, Shaw KR, Meric-Bernstam F, Scott KL, Yi S, Sahni N, Liang H, Mills GB. Cancer Cell. 2018 Mar 12;33(3):450-462.e10. doi: 10.1016/j.ccell.2018.01.021. PubMed 29533785.
Backbone
  Vector backbone: pHAGE
  Vector type: Lentiviral
Growth in bacteria
  Bacterial resistance: Ampicillin, 100 μg/mL
  Growth temperature: 37°C
  Growth strain: Stbl3
  Copy number: High Copy
Gene/Insert
  Gene/Insert name: PTEN
  Species: H. sapiens (human)
  Mutation: R335*
  Entrez Gene: PTEN (a.k.a. 10q23del, BZS, CWS1, DEC, GLM2, MHAM, MMAC1, PTEN1, PTENbeta, PTENgama, TEP1)
  Cloning method: Gateway Cloning
Terms and licenses: Academic/Nonprofit Terms; Industry Terms: Not Available to Industry
How to cite: pHAGE-PTEN-R335* was a gift from Gordon Mills & Kenneth Scott (Addgene plasmid # 116634 ; http://n2t.net/addgene:116634 ; RRID:Addgene_116634)
